>Addgene plasmid #240313 | pUC19-U6 | addgene full sequence | sequence record 477825 | Addgene NGS Result
TAATGTGAGTTAGCTCACTCATTAGGCACCCCAGGCTTTACACTTTATGCTTCCGGCTCGTATGTTGTGT
GGAATTGTGAGCGGATAACAATTTCACACAGGAAACAGCTATGACCATGATTACGCCAAGCTTGAGGGCC
TATTTCCCATGATTCCTTCATATTTGCATATACGATACAAGGCTGTTAGAGAGATAATTGGAATTAATTT
GACTGTAAACACAAAGATATTAGTACAAAATACGTGACGTAGAAAGTAATAATTTCTTGGGTAGTTTGCA
GTTTTAAAATTATGTTTTAAAATGGACTATCATATGCTTACCGTAACTTGAAAGTATTTCGATTTCTTGG
CTTTATATATCTTGTGGAAAGGACGAATTCACTGGCCGTCGTTTTACAACGTCGTGACTGGGAAAACCCT
GGCGTTACCCAACTTAATCGCCTTGCAGCACATCCCCCTTTCGCCAGCTGGCGTAATAGCGAAGAGGCCC
GCACCGATCGCCCTTCCCAACAGTTGCGCAGCCTGAATGGCGAATGGCGCCTGATGCGGTATTTTCTCCT
TACGCATCTGTGCGGTATTTCACACCGCATATGGTGCACTCTCAGTACAATCTGCTCTGATGCCGCATAG
TTAAGCCAGCCCCGACACCCGCCAACACCCGCTGACGCGCCCTGACGGGCTTGTCTGCTCCCGGCATCCG
CTTACAGACAAGCTGTGACCGTCTCCGGGAGCTGCATGTGTCAGAGGTTTTCACCGTCATCACCGAAACG
CGCGAGACGAAAGGGCCTCGTGATACGCCTATTTTTATAGGTTAATGTCATGATAATAATGGTTTCTTAG
ACGTCAGGTGGCACTTTTCGGGGAAATGTGCGCGGAACCCCTATTTGTTTATTTTTCTAAATACATTCAA
ATATGTATCCGCTCATGAGACAATAACCCTGATAAATGCTTCAATAATATTGAAAAAGGAAGAGTATGAG
TATTCAACATTTCCGTGTCGCCCTTATTCCCTTTTTTGCGGCATTTTGCCTTCCTGTTTTTGCTCACCCA
GAAACGCTGGTGAAAGTAAAAGATGCTGAAGATCAGTTGGGTGCACGAGTGGGTTACATCGAACTGGATC
TCAACAGCGGTAAGATCCTTGAGAGTTTTCGCCCCGAAGAACGTTTTCCAATGATGAGCACTTTTAAAGT
TCTGCTATGTGGCGCGGTATTATCCCGTATTGACGCCGGGCAAGAGCAACTCGGTCGCCGCATACACTAT
TCTCAGAATGACTTGGTTGAGTACTCACCAGTCACAGAAAAGCATCTTACGGATGGCATGACAGTAAGAG
AATTATGCAGTGCTGCCATAACCATGAGTGATAACACTGCGGCCAACTTACTTCTGACAACGATCGGAGG
ACCGAAGGAGCTAACCGCTTTTTTGCACAACATGGGGGATCATGTAACTCGCCTTGATCGTTGGGAACCG
GAGCTGAATGAAGCCATACCAAACGACGAGCGTGACACCACGATGCCTGTAGCAATGGCAACAACGTTGC
GCAAACTATTAACTGGCGAACTACTTACTCTAGCTTCCCGGCAACAATTAATAGACTGGATGGAGGCGGA
TAAAGTTGCAGGACCACTTCTGCGCTCGGCCCTTCCGGCTGGCTGGTTTATTGCTGATAAATCTGGAGCC
GGTGAGCGTGGGTCTCGCGGTATCATTGCAGCACTGGGGCCAGATGGTAAGCCCTCCCGTATCGTAGTTA
TCTACACGACGGGGAGTCAGGCAACTATGGATGAACGAAATAGACAGATCGCTGAGATAGGTGCCTCACT
GATTAAGCATTGGTAACTGTCAGACCAAGTTTACTCATATATACTTTAGATTGATTTAAAACTTCATTTT
TAATTTAAAAGGATCTAGGTGAAGATCCTTTTTGATAATCTCATGACCAAAATCCCTTAACGTGAGTTTT
CGTTCCACTGAGCGTCAGACCCCGTAGAAAAGATCAAAGGATCTTCTTGAGATCCTTTTTTTCTGCGCGT
AATCTGCTGCTTGCAAACAAAAAAACCACCGCTACCAGCGGTGGTTTGTTTGCCGGATCAAGAGCTACCA
ACTCTTTTTCCGAAGGTAACTGGCTTCAGCAGAGCGCAGATACCAAATACTGTTCTTCTAGTGTAGCCGT
AGTTAGGCCACCACTTCAAGAACTCTGTAGCACCGCCTACATACCTCGCTCTGCTAATCCTGTTACCAGT
GGCTGCTGCCAGTGGCGATAAGTCGTGTCTTACCGGGTTGGACTCAAGACGATAGTTACCGGATAAGGCG
CAGCGGTCGGGCTGAACGGGGGGTTCGTGCACACAGCCCAGCTTGGAGCGAACGACCTACACCGAACTGA
GATACCTACAGCGTGAGCTATGAGAAAGCGCCACGCTTCCCGAAGGGAGAAAGGCGGACAGGTATCCGGT
AAGCGGCAGGGTCGGAACAGGAGAGCGCACGAGGGAGCTTCCAGGGGGAAACGCCTGGTATCTTTATAGT
CCTGTCGGGTTTCGCCACCTCTGACTTGAGCGTCGATTTTTGTGATGCTCGTCAGGGGGGCGGAGCCTAT
GGAAAAACGCCAGCAACGCGGCCTTTTTACGGTTCCTGGCCTTTTGCTGGCCTTTTGCTCACATGTTCTT
TCCTGCGTTATCCCCTGATTCTGTGGATAACCGTATTACCGCCTTTGAGTGAGCTGATACCGCTCGCCGC
AGCCGAACGACCGAGCGCAGCGAGTCAGTGAGCGAGGAAGCGGAAGAGCGCCCAATACGCAAACCGCCTC
TCCCCGCGCGTTGGCCGATTCATTAATGCAGCTGGCACGACAGGTTTCCCGACTGGAAAGCGGGCAGTGA
GCGCAACGCAAT
Features (pLannotate 1.2.2; 11 found; start..end, strand, type, name):
      1..22      +  protein_bind   CAP binding site: CAP binding activates transcription in the presence of cAMP. E. coli catabolite activator protein
     37..67      +  promoter       lac promoter: promoter for the E. coli lac operon
     75..91      +  protein_bind   lac operator: The lac repressor binds to the lac operator to inhibit transcription in E. coli. This inhibition can be relieved by adding lactose or isopropyl-β-D-thiogalactopyranoside (IPTG). lac repressor encoded by lacI
    134..374     +  promoter       U6 promoter: RNA polymerase III promoter for human U6 snRNA
    377..534     +  CDS            lacZα (fragment): LacZα fragment of β-galactosidase; lacZ fragment
    540..639     -  misc_feature   bom (fragment): basis of mobility region from pBR322
    741..776     -  CDS            rop (fragment): Rop protein, which maintains plasmids at low copy number; rop
    871..975     +  promoter       AmpR promoter: bla
    976..1836    +  CDS            AmpR: β-lactamase; bla; confers resistance to ampicillin, carbenicillin, and related antibiotics
   2007..2595    +  rep_origin     ori: high-copy-number ColE1/pMB1/pBR322/pUC origin of replication
   2778..2870    +  CDS            lacI (fragment): lac repressor; lacI; The lac repressor binds to the lac operator to inhibit transcription in E. coli. This inhibition can be relieved by adding lactose or isopropyl-β-D-thiogalactopyranoside (IPTG).
