[The description below was written by a language model from this plasmid's Addgene catalogue record and pLannotate feature annotations shown in this document.]
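Description:
pUC19-U6 is a small (about 2.9 kb) pUC19-derived plasmid in which a human U6 snRNA promoter has been added to the backbone to allow RNA polymerase III-driven transcription in mammalian cells. It is catalogued as a mammalian expression vector but carries no insert: it is an empty backbone intended as the matched negative control for a companion plasmid that overexpresses the AluJb element from the same U6 promoter. Because Alu elements are naturally transcribed by Pol III, a U6 promoter is a logical choice for that expression system. This control lets effects of the transfected backbone and promoter be separated from those of the Alu RNA itself.

Propagation in E. coli relies on the standard pUC components: the high-copy ColE1/pMB1-type origin of replication and the bla gene with its own promoter, which confers ampicillin resistance. The feature table shows the U6 promoter sitting in the lac region of pUC19, downstream of the CAP binding site, lac promoter and lac operator, and immediately upstream of a remaining lacZα fragment. This placement suggests the promoter was placed within the lacZα/cloning-site region. Short annotated fragments of bom, rop and lacI are vestigial remnants of the pBR322/pUC lineage rather than functional elements. No mammalian selection marker, reporter, annotated Pol III terminator or mammalian origin appears in the annotation, so the plasmid appears suited to transient transfection. The record does not state which cloning sites remain downstream of the U6 promoter or how the promoter was inserted.
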