Addgene plasmid #240313: pUC19-U6
Purpose: (Empty Backbone) Serves as an empty vector control for AluJb overexpression (Plasmid #240314)
Depositing lab: Bérénice Benayoun. Depositing organization: University of Southern California.
Backbone
  Vector backbone: puc19
  Backbone size (bp): 2881
  Modifications to backbone: Adding U6 promoter for polIII driven overexpression
  Vector type: Mammalian Expression
  Promoter: U6
Growth in bacteria
  Bacterial resistance: Ampicillin, 100 μg/mL
  Growth temperature: 37°C
  Growth strain: NEB Stable
  Copy number: High Copy
Gene/Insert
  Cloning method: Other
Terms and licenses: Academic/Nonprofit Terms; Industry Terms: Not Available to Industry
How to cite: pUC19-U6 was a gift from Bérénice Benayoun (Addgene plasmid # 240313 ; http://n2t.net/addgene:240313 ; RRID:Addgene_240313)
